>Addgene plasmid #102644 | pcDNA3-neo-Strep_Flag_Nterm | depositor full sequence | sequence record 194009 | Full Sequence
GACGGATCGGGAGATCTCCCGATCCCCTATGGTCGACTCTCAGTACAATCTGCTCTGATGCCGCATAGTT
AAGCCAGTATCTGCTCCCTGCTTGTGTGTTGGAGGTCGCTGAGTAGTGCGCGAGCAAAATTTAAGCTACA
ACAAGGCAAGGCTTGACCGACAATTGCATGAAGAATCTGCTTAGGGTTAGGCGTTTTGCGCTGCTTCGCG
ATGTACGGGCCAGATATACGCGTTGACATTGATTATTGACTAGTTATTAATAGTAATCAATTACGGGGTC
ATTAGTTCATAGCCCATATATGGAGTTCCGCGTTACATAACTTACGGTAAATGGCCCGCCTGGCTGACCG
CCCAACGACCCCCGCCCATTGACGTCAATAATGACGTATGTTCCCATAGTAACGCCAATAGGGACTTTCC
ATTGACGTCAATGGGTGGACTATTTACGGTAAACTGCCCACTTGGCAGTACATCAAGTGTATCATATGCC
AAGTACGCCCCCTATTGACGTCAATGACGGTAAATGGCCCGCCTGGCATTATGCCCAGTACATGACCTTA
TGGGACTTTCCTACTTGGCAGTACATCTACGTATTAGTCATCGCTATTACCATGGTGATGCGGTTTTGGC
AGTACATCAATGGGCGTGGATAGCGGTTTGACTCACGGGGATTTCCAAGTCTCCACCCCATTGACGTCAA
TGGGAGTTTGTTTTGGCACCAAAATCAACGGGACTTTCCAAAATGTCGTAACAACTCCGCCCCATTGACG
CAAATGGGCGGTAGGCGTGTACGGTGGGAGGTCTATATAAGCAGAGCTCTCTGGCTAACTAGAGAACCCA
CTGCTTACTGGCTTATCGAAATTAATACGACTCACTATAGGGAGACCCAAGCTTGGTACCGAGCTCGGAT
CCGCCGCCACCATGGACGAGAAGACCACCGGCTGGAGAGGCGGCCACGTGGTCGAGGGACTGGCCGGTGA
GCTCGAACAGCTACGGGCCCGCCTTGAGCACCACCCCCAGGGGCAGCGCGAGCCGGGCGGTATGGACTAC
AAGGACGACGACGAATTCTGCAGATATCCATCACACTGGCGGCCGCTCGAGCATGCATCTAGAGGGCCCT
ATTCTATAGTGTCACCTAAATGCTAGAGCTCGCTGATCAGCCTCGACTGTGCCTTCTAGTTGCCAGCCAT
CTGTTGTTTGCCCCTCCCCCGTGCCTTCCTTGACCCTGGAAGGTGCCACTCCCACTGTCCTTTCCTAATA
AAATGAGGAAATTGCATCGCATTGTCTGAGTAGGTGTCATTCTATTCTGGGGGGTGGGGTGGGGCAGGAC
AGCAAGGGGGAGGATTGGGAAGACAATAGCAGGCATGCTGGGGATGCGGTGGGCTCTATGGCTTCTGAGG
CGGAAAGAACCAGCTGGGGCTCTAGGGGGTATCCCC
[124 nt withheld, positions 1437-1560]
CGCCGGCTTTCCCCGTCAAGCTCTAAATCGGGGCA
[57 nt withheld, positions 1596-1652]
A
[49 nt withheld, positions 1654-1702]
CCTTTGACGTTGGAGTCCACGTTCTTTAATAGTGGACTCTTGTTCCAAACTGGAACAACACTCAACCCTA
TCTCGGTCTATTCTTTTGATTTATAAGGGATTTTGGGGATTTCGGCCTATTGGTTAAAAAATGAGCTGAT
TTAACAAAAATTTAACGCGAATTAATTCTGTGGAATGTGTGTCAGTTAGGGTGTGGAAAGTCCCCAGGCT
CCCCAGGCAGGCAGAAGTATGCAAAGCATGCATCTCAATTAGTCAGCAACCAGGTGTGGAAAGTCCCCAG
GCTCCCCAGCAGGCAGAAGTATGCAAAGCATGCATCTCAATTAGTCAGCAACCATAGTCCCGCCCCTAAC
TCCGCCCATCCCGCCCCTAACTCCGCCCAGTTCCGCCCATTCTCCGCCCCATGGCTGACTAATTTTTTTT
ATTTATGCAGAGGCCGAGGCCGCCTCTGCCTCTGAGCTATTCCAGAAGTAGTGAGGAGGCTTTTTTGGAG
GCCTAGGCTTTTGCAAAAAGCTCCCGGGAGCTTGTATATCCATTTTCGGATCTGATCAAGAGACAGGATG
AGGATCGTTTCGCATGATTGAACAAGATGGATTGCACGCAGGTTCTCCGGCCGCTTGGGTGGAGAGGCTA
TTCGGCTATGACTGGGCACAACAGACAATCGGCTGCTCTGATGCCGCCGTGTTCCGGCTGTCAGCGCAGG
GGCGCCCGGTTCTTTTTGTCAAGACCGACCTGTCCGGTGCCCTGAATGAACTGCAGGACGAGGCAGCGCG
GCTATCGTGGCTGGCCACGACGGGCGTTCCTTGCGCAGCTGTGCTCGACGTTGTCACTGAAGCGGGAAGG
GACTGGCTGCTATTGGGCGAAGTGCCGGGGCAGGATCTCCTGTCATCTCACCTTGCTCCTGCCGAGAAAG
TATCCATCATGGCTGATGCAATGCGGCGGCTGCATACGCTTGATCCGGCTACCTGCCCATTCGACCACCA
AGCGAAACATCGCATCGAGCGAGCACGTACTCGGATGGAAGCCGGTCTTGTCGATCAGGATGATCTGGAC
GAAGAGCATCAGGGGCTCGCGCCAGCCGAACTGTTCGCCAGGCTCAAGGCGCGCATGCCCGACGGCGAGG
ATCTCGTCGTGACCCATGGCGATGCCTGCTTGCCGAATATCATGGTGGAAAATGGCCGCTTTTCTGGATT
CATCGACTGTGGCCGGCTGGGTGTGGCGGACCGCTATCAGGACATAGCGTTGGCTACCCGTGATATTGCT
GAAGAGCTTGGCGGCGAATGGGCTGACCGCTTCCTCGTGCTTTACGGTATCGCCGCTCCCGATTCGCAGC
GCATCGCCTTCTATCGCCTTCTTGACGAGTTCTTCTGAGCGGGACTCTGGGGTTCGAAATGACCGACCAA
GCGACGCCCAACCTGCCATCACGAGATTTCGATTCCACCGCCGCCTTCTATGAAAGGTTGGGCTTCGGAA
TCGTTTTCCGGGACGCCGGCTGGATGATCCTCCAGCGCGGGGATCTCATGCTGGAGTTCTTCGCCCACCC
CAACTTGTTTATTGCAGCTTATAATGGTTACAAATAAAGCAATAGCATCACAAATTTCACAAATAAAGCA
TTTTTTTCACTGCATTCTAGTTGTGGTTTGTCCAAACTCATCAATGTATCTTATCATGTCTGTATACCGT
CGACCTCTAGCTAGAGCTTGGCGTAATCATGGTCATAGCTGTTTCCTGTGTGAAATTGTTATCCGCTCAC
AATTCCACACAACATACGAGCCGGAAGCATAAAGTGTAAAGCCTGGGGTGCCTAATGAGTGAGCTAACTC
ACATTAATTGCGTTGCGCTCACTGCCCGCTTTCCAGTCGGGAAACCTGTCGTGCCAGCTGCATTAATGAA
TCGGCCAACGCGCGGGGAGAGGCGGTTTGCGTATTGGGCGCTCTTCCGCTTCCTCGCTCACTGACTCGCT
GCGCTCGGTCGTTCGGCTGCGGCGAGCGGTATCAGCTCACTCAAAGGCGGTAATACGGTTATCCACAGAA
TCAGGGGATAACGCAGGAAAGAACATGTGAGCAAAAGGCCAGCAAAAGGCCAGGAACCGTAAAAAGGCCG
CGTTGCTGGCGTTTTTCCATAGGCTCCGCCCCCCTGACGAGCATCACAAAAATCGACGCTCAAGTCAGAG
GTGGCGAAACCCGACAGGACTATAAAGATACCAGGCGTTTCCCCCTGGAAGCTCCCTCGTGCGCTCTCCT
GTTCCGACCCTGCCGCTTACCGGATACCTGTCCGCCTTTCTCCCTTCGGGAAGCGTGGCGCTTTCTCAAT
GCTCACGCTGTAGGTATCTCAGTTCGGTGTAGGTCGTTCGCTCCAAGCTGGGCTGTGTGCACGAACCCCC
CGTTCAGCCCGACCGCTGCGCCTTATCCGGTAACTATCGTCTTGAGTCCAACCCGGTAAGACACGACTTA
TCGCCACTGGCAGCAGCCACTGGTAACAGGATTAGCAGAGCGAGGTATGTAGGCGGTGCTACAGAGTTCT
TGAAGTGGTGGCCTAACTACGGCTACACTAGAAGGACAGTATTTGGTATCTGCGCTCTGCTGAAGCCAGT
TACCTTCGGAAAAAGAGTTGGTAGCTCTTGATCCGGCAAACAAACCACCGCTGGTAGCGGTGGTTTTTTT
GTTTGCAAGCAGCAGATTACGCGCAGAAAAAAAGGATCTCAAGAAGATCCTTTGATCTTTTCTACGGGGT
CTGACGCTCAGTGGAACGAAAACTCACGTTAAGGGATTTTGGTCATGAGATTATCAAAAAGGATCTTCAC
CTAGATCCTTTTAAATTAAAAATGAAGTTTTAAATCAATCTAAAGTATATATGAGTAAACTTGGTCTGAC
AGTTACCAATGCTTAATCAGTGAGGCACCTATCTCAGCGATCTGTCTATTTCGTTCATCCATAGTTGCCT
GACTCCCCGTCGTGTAGATAACTACGATACGGGAGGGCTTACCATCTGGCCCCAGTGCTGCAATGATACC
GCGAGACCCACGCTCACCGGCTCCAGATTTATCAGCAATAAACCAGCCAGCCGGAAGGGCCGAGCGCAGA
AGTGGTCCTGCAACTTTATCCGCCTCCATCCAGTCTATTAATTGTTGCCGGGAAGCTAGAGTAAGTAGTT
CGCCAGTTAATAGTTTGCGCAACGTTGTTGCCATTGCTACAGGCATCGTGGTGTCACGCTCGTCGTTTGG
TATGGCTTCATTCAGCTCCGGTTCCCAACGATCAAGGCGAGTTACATGATCCCCCATGTTGTGCAAAAAA
GCGGTTAGCTCCTTCGGTCCTCCGATCGTTGTCAGAAGTAAGTTGGCCGCAGTGTTATCACTCATGGTTA
TGGCAGCACTGCATAATTCTCTTACTGTCATGCCATCCGTAAGATGCTTTTCTGTGACTGGTGAGTACTC
AACCAAGTCATTCTGAGAATAGTGTATGCGGCGACCGAGTTGCTCTTGCCCGGCGTCAATACGGGATAAT
ACCGCGCCACATAGCAGAACTTTAAAAGTGCTCATCATTGGAAAACGTTCTTCGGGGCGAAAACTCTCAA
GGATCTTACCGCTGTTGAGATCCAGTTCGATGTAACCCACTCGTGCACCCAACTGATCTTCAGCATCTTT
TACTTTCACCAGCGTTTCTGGGTGAGCAAAAACAGGAAGGCAAAATGCCGCAAAAAAGGGAATAAGGGCG
ACACGGAAATGTTGAATACTCATACTCTTCCTTTTTCAATATTATTGAAGCATTTATCAGGGTTATTGTC
TCATGAGCGGATACATATTTGAATGTATTTAGAAAAATAAACAAATAGGGGTTCCGCGCACATTTCCCCG
AAAAGTGCCACCTGACGTC
Features (pLannotate 1.2.2; 21 found; start..end, strand, type, name):
     36..80      -  misc_feature   bom (fragment): basis of mobility region from pBR322
    235..614     +  enhancer       CMV enhancer: human cytomegalovirus immediate early enhancer
    615..818     +  promoter       CMV promoter: human cytomegalovirus (CMV) immediate early promoter
    814..847     +  LTR            5' LTR (truncated) (fragment): truncated 5' long terminal repeat (LTR) from HIV-1
    863..881     +  promoter       T7 promoter: promoter for bacteriophage T7 RNA polymerase
   1041..1061    +  CDS            5xFLAG (fragment): five tandem FLAG® epitope tags
   1123..1141    -  promoter       SP6 promoter: promoter for bacteriophage SP6 RNA polymerase
   1167..1391    +  polyA_signal   bGH poly(A) signal: bovine growth hormone polyadenylation signal
   1395..1416    +  promoter       SV40 promoter (fragment): SV40 enhancer and early promoter
   1437..1865    +  rep_origin     f1 ori (sequence partly withheld): f1 bacteriophage origin of replication; arrow indicates direction of (+) strand synthesis
   1879..2209    +  promoter       SV40 promoter: SV40 enhancer and early promoter
   2276..3067    +  CDS            neo: KKA2_KLEPN - Also known as kan, nptII. Experimental evidence at protein level: Swiss-Prot protein existence level 1. Resistance to kanamycin, neomycin, paromomycin, ribostamycin, butirosin and gentamicin B. From Klebsiella pneumoniae.
   3091..3249    +  CDS            ble (fragment): BLE_KLEPN - Experimental evidence at protein level: Swiss-Prot protein existence level 1. Binding protein with a strong affinity to the bleomycin family of antibiotics. Binds to CL990; an antimitotic-antibiotic compound. From Klebsiella pneumoniae.
   3244..3365    +  polyA_signal   SV40 poly(A) signal: SV40 polyadenylation signal
   3438..3454    -  protein_bind   lac operator: The lac repressor binds to the lac operator to inhibit transcription in E. coli. This inhibition can be relieved by adding lactose or isopropyl-β-D-thiogalactopyranoside (IPTG). lac repressor encoded by lacI
   3462..3492    -  promoter       lac promoter: promoter for the E. coli lac operon
   3507..3528    -  protein_bind   CAP binding site: CAP binding activates transcription in the presence of cAMP. E. coli catabolite activator protein
   3541..3633    -  CDS            lacI (fragment): lac repressor; lacI; The lac repressor binds to the lac operator to inhibit transcription in E. coli. This inhibition can be relieved by adding lactose or isopropyl-β-D-thiogalactopyranoside (IPTG).
   3816..4404    -  rep_origin     ori: high-copy-number ColE1/pMB1/pBR322/pUC origin of replication
   4575..5435    -  CDS            AmpR: β-lactamase; bla; confers resistance to ampicillin, carbenicillin, and related antibiotics
   5436..5540    -  promoter       AmpR promoter: bla
