>Addgene plasmid #102644 | pcDNA3-neo-Strep_Flag_Nterm | addgene full sequence | sequence record 196913 | Addgene NGS Result
ATGGACGAGAAGACCACCGGCTGGAGAGGCGGCCACGTGGTCGAGGGACTGGCCGGTGAGCTCGAACAGC
TACGGGCCCGCCTTGAGCACCACCCCCAGGGGCAGCGCGAGCCGGGCGGTATGGACTACAAGGACGACGA
CGAATTCTGCAGATATCCATCACACTGGCGGCCGCTCGAGCATGCATCTAGAGGGCCCTATTCTATAGTG
TCACCTAAATGCTAGAGCTCGCTGATCAGCCTCGACTGTGCCTTCTAGTTGCCAGCCATCTGTTGTTTGC
CCCTCCCCCGTGCCTTCCTTGACCCTGGAAGGTGCCACTCCCACTGTCCTTTCCTAATAAAATGAGGAAA
TTGCATCGCATTGTCTGAGTAGGTGTCATTCTATTCTGGGGGGTGGGGTGGGGCAGGACAGCAAGGGGGA
GGATTGGGAAGACAATAGCAGGCATGCTGGGGATGCGGTGGGCTCTATGGCTTCTGAGGCGGAAAGAACC
AGCTGGGGCTCTAGGGGGTATCCCC
[124 nt withheld, positions 516-639]
C
[91 nt withheld, positions 641-731]
A
[49 nt withheld, positions 733-781]
CCTTTGACGTTGGAGTCCACGTTCTTTAATAGTGGACTCTTGTTCCAAACTGGAACAACACTCAACCCTA
TCTCGGTCTATTCTTTTGATTTATAAGGGATTTTGCCGATTTCGGCCTATTGGTTAAAAAATGAGCTGAT
TTAACAAAAATTTAACGCGAATTAATTCTGTGGAATGTGTGTCAGTTAGGGTGTGGAAAGTCCCCAGGCT
CCCCAGCAGGCAGAAGTATGCAAAGCATGCATCTCAATTAGTCAGCAACCAGGTGTGGAAAGTCCCCAGG
CTCCCCAGCAGGCAGAAGTATGCAAAGCATGCATCTCAATTAGTCAGCAACCATAGTCCCGCCCCTAACT
CCGCCCATCCCGCCCCTAACTCCGCCCAGTTCCGCCCATTCTCCGCCCCATGGCTGACTAATTTTTTTTA
TTTATGCAGAGGCCGAGGCCGCCTCTGCCTCTGAGCTATTCCAGAAGTAGTGAGGAGGCTTTTTTGGAGG
CCTAGGCTTTTGCAAAAAGCTCCCGGGAGCTTGTATATCCATTTTCGGATCTGATCAAGAGACAGGATGA
GGATCGTTTCGCATGATTGAACAAGATGGATTGCACGCAGGTTCTCCGGCCGCTTGGGTGGAGAGGCTAT
TCGGCTATGACTGGGCACAACAGACAATCGGCTGCTCTGATGCCGCCGTGTTCCGGCTGTCAGCGCAGGG
GCGCCCGGTTCTTTTTGTCAAGACCGACCTGTCCGGTGCCCTGAATGAACTGCAGGACGAGGCAGCGCGG
CTATCGTGGCTGGCCACGACGGGCGTTCCTTGCGCAGCTGTGCTCGACGTTGTCACTGAAGCGGGAAGGG
ACTGGCTGCTATTGGGCGAAGTGCCGGGGCAGGATCTCCTGTCATCTCACCTTGCTCCTGCCGAGAAAGT
ATCCATCATGGCTGATGCAATGCGGCGGCTGCATACGCTTGATCCGGCTACCTGCCCATTCGACCACCAA
GCGAAACATCGCATCGAGCGAGCACGTACTCGGATGGAAGCCGGTCTTGTCGATCAGGATGATCTGGACG
AAGAGCATCAGGGGCTCGCGCCAGCCGAACTGTTCGCCAGGCTCAAGGCGCGCATGCCCGACGGCGAGGA
TCTCGTCGTGACCCATGGCGATGCCTGCTTGCCGAATATCATGGTGGAAAATGGCCGCTTTTCTGGATTC
ATCGACTGTGGCCGGCTGGGTGTGGCGGACCGCTATCAGGACATAGCGTTGGCTACCCGTGATATTGCTG
AAGAGCTTGGCGGCGAATGGGCTGACCGCTTCCTCGTGCTTTACGGTATCGCCGCTCCCGATTCGCAGCG
CATCGCCTTCTATCGCCTTCTTGACGAGTTCTTCTGAGCGGGACTCTGGGGTTCGAAATGACCGACCAAG
CGACGCCCAACCTGCCATCACGAGATTTCGATTCCACCGCCGCCTTCTATGAAAGGTTGGGCTTCGGAAT
CGTTTTCCGGGACGCCGGCTGGATGATCCTCCAGCGCGGGGATCTCATGCTGGAGTTCTTCGCCCACCCC
AACTTGTTTATTGCAGCTTATAATGGTTACAAATAAAGCAATAGCATCACAAATTTCACAAATAAAGCAT
TTTTTTCACTGCATTCTAGTTGTGGTTTGTCCAAACTCATCAATGTATCTTATCATGTCTGTATACCGTC
GACCTCTAGCTAGAGCTTGGCGTAATCATGGTCATAGCTGTTTCCTGTGTGAAATTGTTATCCGCTCACA
ATTCCACACAACATACGAGCCGGAAGCATAAAGTGTAAAGCCTGGGGTGCCTAATGAGTGAGCTAACTCA
CATTAATTGCGTTGCGCTCACTGCCCGCTTTCCAGTCGGGAAACCTGTCGTGCCAGCTGCATTAATGAAT
CGGCCAACGCGCGGGGAGAGGCGGTTTGCGTATTGGGCGCTCTTCCGCTTCCTCGCTCACTGACTCGCTG
CGCTCGGTCGTTCGGCTGCGGCGAGCGGTATCAGCTCACTCAAAGGCGGTAATACGGTTATCCACAGAAT
CAGGGGATAACGCAGGAAAGAACATGTGAGCAAAAGGCCAGCAAAAGGCCAGGAACCGTAAAAAGGCCGC
GTTGCTGGCGTTTTTCCATAGGCTCCGCCCCCCTGACGAGCATCACAAAAATCGACGCTCAAGTCAGAGG
TGGCGAAACCCGACAGGACTATAAAGATACCAGGCGTTTCCCCCTGGAAGCTCCCTCGTGCGCTCTCCTG
TTCCGACCCTGCCGCTTACCGGATACCTGTCCGCCTTTCTCCCTTCGGGAAGCGTGGCGCTTTCTCATAG
CTCACGCTGTAGGTATCTCAGTTCGGTGTAGGTCGTTCGCTCCAAGCTGGGCTGTGTGCACGAACCCCCC
GTTCAGCCCGACCGCTGCGCCTTATCCGGTAACTATCGTCTTGAGTCCAACCCGGTAAGACACGACTTAT
CGCCACTGGCAGCAGCCACTGGTAACAGGATTAGCAGAGCGAGGTATGTAGGCGGTGCTACAGAGTTCTT
GAAGTGGTGGCCTAACTACGGCTACACTAGAAGAACAGTATTTGGTATCTGCGCTCTGCTGAAGCCAGTT
ACCTTCGGAAAAAGAGTTGGTAGCTCTTGATCCGGCAAACAAACCACCGCTGGTAGCGGTGGTTTTTTTG
TTTGCAAGCAGCAGATTACGCGCAGAAAAAAAGGATCTCAAGAAGATCCTTTGATCTTTTCTACGGGGTC
TGACGCTCAGTGGAACGAAAACTCACGTTAAGGGATTTTGGTCATGAGATTATCAAAAAGGATCTTCACC
TAGATCCTTTTAAATTAAAAATGAAGTTTTAAATCAATCTAAAGTATATATGAGTAAACTTGGTCTGACA
GTTACCAATGCTTAATCAGTGAGGCACCTATCTCAGCGATCTGTCTATTTCGTTCATCCATAGTTGCCTG
ACTCCCCGTCGTGTAGATAACTACGATACGGGAGGGCTTACCATCTGGCCCCAGTGCTGCAATGATACCG
CGAGACCCACGCTCACCGGCTCCAGATTTATCAGCAATAAACCAGCCAGCCGGAAGGGCCGAGCGCAGAA
GTGGTCCTGCAACTTTATCCGCCTCCATCCAGTCTATTAATTGTTGCCGGGAAGCTAGAGTAAGTAGTTC
GCCAGTTAATAGTTTGCGCAACGTTGTTGCCATTGCTACAGGCATCGTGGTGTCACGCTCGTCGTTTGGT
ATGGCTTCATTCAGCTCCGGTTCCCAACGATCAAGGCGAGTTACATGATCCCCCATGTTGTGCAAAAAAG
CGGTTAGCTCCTTCGGTCCTCCGATCGTTGTCAGAAGTAAGTTGGCCGCAGTGTTATCACTCATGGTTAT
GGCAGCACTGCATAATTCTCTTACTGTCATGCCATCCGTAAGATGCTTTTCTGTGACTGGTGAGTACTCA
ACCAAGTCATTCTGAGAATAGTGTATGCGGCGACCGAGTTGCTCTTGCCCGGCGTCAATACGGGATAATA
CCGCGCCACATAGCAGAACTTTAAAAGTGCTCATCATTGGAAAACGTTCTTCGGGGCGAAAACTCTCAAG
GATCTTACCGCTGTTGAGATCCAGTTCGATGTAACCCACTCGTGCACCCAACTGATCTTCAGCATCTTTT
ACTTTCACCAGCGTTTCTGGGTGAGCAAAAACAGGAAGGCAAAATGCCGCAAAAAAGGGAATAAGGGCGA
CACGGAAATGTTGAATACTCATACTCTTCCTTTTTCAATATTATTGAAGCATTTATCAGGGTTATTGTCT
CATGAGCGGATACATATTTGAATGTATTTAGAAAAATAAACAAATAGGGGTTCCGCGCACATTTCCCCGA
AAAGTGCCACCTGACGTCGACGGATCGGGAGATCTCCCGATCCCCTATGGTGCACTCTCAGTACAATCTG
CTCTGATGCCGCATAGTTAAGCCAGTATCTGCTCCCTGCTTGTGTGTTGGAGGTCGCTGAGTAGTGCGCG
AGCAAAATTTAAGCTACAACAAGGCAAGGCTTGACCGACAATTGCATGAAGAATCTGCTTAGGGTTAGGC
GTTTTGCGCTGCTTCGCGATGTACGGGCCAGATATACGCGTTGACATTGATTATTGACTAGTTATTAATA
GTAATCAATTACGGGGTCATTAGTTCATAGCCCATATATGGAGTTCCGCGTTACATAACTTACGGTAAAT
GGCCCGCCTGGCTGACCGCCCAACGACCCCCGCCCATTGACGTCAATAATGACGTATGTTCCCATAGTAA
CGCCAATAGGGACTTTCCATTGACGTCAATGGGTGGAGTATTTACGGTAAACTGCCCACTTGGCAGTACA
TCAAGTGTATCATATGCCAAGTACGCCCCCTATTGACGTCAATGACGGTAAATGGCCCGCCTGGCATTAT
GCCCAGTACATGACCTTATGGGACTTTCCTACTTGGCAGTACATCTACGTATTAGTCATCGCTATTACCA
TGGTGATGCGGTTTTGGCAGTACATCAATGGGCGTGGATAGCGGTTTGACTCACGGGGATTTCCAAGTCT
CCACCCCATTGACGTCAATGGGAGTTTGTTTTGGCACCAAAATCAACGGGACTTTCCAAAATGTCGTAAC
AACTCCGCCCCATTGACGCAAATGGGCGGTAGGCGTGTACGGTGGGAGGTCTATATAAGCAGAGCTCTCT
GGCTAACTAGAGAACCCACTGCTTACTGGCTTATCGAAATTAATACGACTCACTATAGGGAGACCCAAGC
TTGGTACCGAGCTCGGATCCGCCGCCACC
Features (pLannotate 1.2.2; 21 found; start..end, strand, type, name):
    120..140     +  CDS            5xFLAG (fragment): five tandem FLAG® epitope tags
    202..220     -  promoter       SP6 promoter: promoter for bacteriophage SP6 RNA polymerase
    246..470     +  polyA_signal   bGH poly(A) signal: bovine growth hormone polyadenylation signal
    474..495     +  promoter       SV40 promoter (fragment): SV40 enhancer and early promoter
    516..944     +  rep_origin     f1 ori (sequence partly withheld): f1 bacteriophage origin of replication; arrow indicates direction of (+) strand synthesis
    958..1287    +  promoter       SV40 promoter: SV40 enhancer and early promoter
   1354..2145    +  CDS            neo: KKA2_KLEPN - Also known as kan, nptII. Experimental evidence at protein level: Swiss-Prot protein existence level 1. Resistance to kanamycin, neomycin, paromomycin, ribostamycin, butirosin and gentamicin B. From Klebsiella pneumoniae.
   2169..2327    +  CDS            ble (fragment): BLE_KLEPN - Experimental evidence at protein level: Swiss-Prot protein existence level 1. Binding protein with a strong affinity to the bleomycin family of antibiotics. Binds to CL990; an antimitotic-antibiotic compound. From Klebsiella pneumoniae.
   2322..2443    +  polyA_signal   SV40 poly(A) signal: SV40 polyadenylation signal
   2516..2532    -  protein_bind   lac operator: The lac repressor binds to the lac operator to inhibit transcription in E. coli. This inhibition can be relieved by adding lactose or isopropyl-β-D-thiogalactopyranoside (IPTG). lac repressor encoded by lacI
   2540..2570    -  promoter       lac promoter: promoter for the E. coli lac operon
   2585..2606    -  protein_bind   CAP binding site: CAP binding activates transcription in the presence of cAMP. E. coli catabolite activator protein
   2619..2711    -  CDS            lacI (fragment): lac repressor; lacI; The lac repressor binds to the lac operator to inhibit transcription in E. coli. This inhibition can be relieved by adding lactose or isopropyl-β-D-thiogalactopyranoside (IPTG).
   2894..3482    -  rep_origin     ori: high-copy-number ColE1/pMB1/pBR322/pUC origin of replication
   3653..4513    -  CDS            AmpR: β-lactamase; bla; confers resistance to ampicillin, carbenicillin, and related antibiotics
   4514..4618    -  promoter       AmpR promoter: bla
   4677..4729    -  misc_feature   bom (fragment): basis of mobility region from pBR322
   4884..5263    +  enhancer       CMV enhancer: human cytomegalovirus immediate early enhancer
   5264..5467    +  promoter       CMV promoter: human cytomegalovirus (CMV) immediate early promoter
   5463..5496    +  LTR            5' LTR (truncated) (fragment): truncated 5' long terminal repeat (LTR) from HIV-1
   5512..5530    +  promoter       T7 promoter: promoter for bacteriophage T7 RNA polymerase
