[The description below was written by a language model from this plasmid's Addgene catalogue record and pLannotate feature annotations shown in this document.]
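Description:
pcDNA3-neo-Strep_Flag_Nterm is an empty mammalian expression backbone derived from Invitrogen's pcDNA3 (neo), modified so that an open reading frame cloned into it acquires an N-terminal tandem tag made of a streptavidin-binding peptide (SBP) followed by a FLAG epitope. It carries no insert. The plasmid is about 5.6 kb and is maintained in E. coli at high copy through a ColE1/pUC-type origin with ampicillin selection (AmpR under its own bla promoter). An f1 origin is also present and would allow single-stranded DNA production.

The expression cassette consists of the human CMV immediate-early enhancer and promoter, a T7 promoter, the tag-coding region and cloning region, a reverse-oriented SP6 promoter, and the bovine growth hormone polyadenylation signal. The flanking T7 and SP6 sites can serve for in vitro transcription or sequencing. The automated annotation picks up only a short match labelled as a fragment of a 5xFLAG element, which corresponds to the single FLAG epitope described by the depositor. The SBP portion is not annotated, but it is documented in the catalogue fields. A separate cassette, with the SV40 early promoter driving neo and ending in an SV40 poly(A) signal, permits G418 selection of stably transfected mammalian cells. Small hits to ble, lacI, the lac promoter/operator and an HIV-1 LTR appear to be backbone remnants or incidental matches rather than functional parts. The two feature tables, from the depositor sequence and the repository's sequencing result, show the same elements in the same order and differ only in start coordinate and by one nucleotide in length.

The SBP-FLAG combination suits tandem affinity purification and detection of a tagged bait protein, in line with the associated discovery proteomics study of protein interactions.
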