Addgene plasmid #102644: pcDNA3-neo-Strep_Flag_Nterm
Purpose: (Empty Backbone) Epitope tag n-terminus with SBP-Flag moiety
Depositing lab: Michael E. Wright. Depositing organization: University of Iowa. Publication: Discovery Proteomics Identifies a Molecular Link between the Coatomer Protein Complex I and Androgen Receptor-dependent Transcription. Hsiao JJ, Smits MM, Ng BH, Lee J, Wright ME. J Biol Chem. 2016 Sep 2;291(36):18818-42. doi: 10.1074/jbc.M116.732313. Epub 2016 Jun 30. PubMed 27365400.
Backbone
  Vector backbone: pcDNA3_neo
  Backbone manufacturer: Invitrogen
  Vector type: Mammalian Expression
  Selectable markers: Neomycin (select with G418)
  Tag / fusion protein: SBP-Flag, MDEKTTGWRGGHVVEGLAGELEQLRARLEHHPQGQREPGGMDYKDDD (N terminal on backbone)
Growth in bacteria
  Bacterial resistance: Ampicillin, 100 μg/mL
  Growth temperature: 37°C
  Growth strain: DH5alpha
  Copy number: High Copy
Gene/Insert
  Gene/Insert name: None
  Tag / fusion protein: SBP-Flag, MDEKTTGWRGGHVVEGLAGELEQLRARLEHHPQGQREPGGMDYKDDD (N terminal on backbone)
Terms and licenses: Academic/Nonprofit Terms; Industry Terms: Not Available to Industry
Depositor comments: No insert, but contains a single N-terminus Strepavidin binding peptide and Flag epitopes
How to cite: pcDNA3-neo-Strep_Flag_Nterm was a gift from Michael E. Wright (Addgene plasmid # 102644 ; http://n2t.net/addgene:102644 ; RRID:Addgene_102644)
